>Addgene plasmid #152554 | pGBW-m4134006 | depositor full sequence | sequence record 295566 | Full Sequence
CACCATGGCAGTGAAAAGAACAATCAAGGGTACACACCACTGGTTGTTACTCACAATTTTGACTTCACTT
TTAGTTTTAGTCCAGAGTACTCAATGGTCTTTGTTCTTTTTTTTGTATGAAAATGCCTTTTTACCTTTTG
CTATGGGTATTATTGCTATGTCTGCTTTTGCAATGATGTTTGTCAAACATAAGCATGCATTTCTCTGTTT
GTTTTTGTTACCTTCTCTTGCCACTGTAGCTTATTTTAATATGGTCTATATGCCTGCTAGTTGGGTGATG
CGTATTATGACATGGTTGGATATGGTTGATACTAGTTTGTCTGGTTTTAAGCTAAAAGACTGTGTTATGT
ATGCATCAGCTGTAGTGTTACTAATCCTTATGACAGCAAGAACTGTGTATGATGATGGTGCTAGGAGAGT
GTGGACACTTATGAATGTCTTGACACTCGTTTATAAAGTTTATTATGGTAATGCTTTAGATCAAGCCATT
TCCATGTGGGCTCTTATAATCTCTGTTACTTCTAACTACTCAGGTGTAGTTACAACTGTCATGTTTTTGG
CCAGAGGTATTGTTTTTATGTGTGTTGAGTATTGCCCTATTTTCTTCATAACTGGTAATACACTTCAGTG
TATAATGCTAGTTTATTGTTTCTTAGGCTATTTTTGTACTTGTTACTTTGGCCTCTTTTGTTTACTCAAC
CGCTACTTTAGACTGACTCTTGGTGTTTATGATTACTTAGTTTCTACACAGGAGTTTAGATATATGAATT
CACAGGGACTACTCCCACCCAAGAATAGCATAGATGCCTTCAAACTCAACATTAAATTGTTGGGTGTTGG
TGGCAAACCTTGTATCAAAGTAGCCACTGTAGAAAACCTTTACTTTCAGTCGAAGAGGCGATGGAAAAAG
AATTTTATCGCGGTGAGTGCAGCCAACAGATTCAAAAAGATATCCTCGTCTGGTGCCCTCTAAGCTAGCT
TGACTGACTGAGATACAGCGTACCTTCAGCTCACAGACATGATAAGATACATTGATGAGTTTGGACAAAC
CACAACTAGAATGCAGTGAAAAAAATGCTTTATTTGTGAAATTTGTGATGCTATTGCTTTATTTGTAACC
ATTATAAGCTGCAATAAACAAGTTAACAACAACAATTGCATTCATTTTATGTTTCAGGTTCAGGGGGAGG
TGTGGGAGGTTTTTTAAAGCAAGTAAAACCTCTACAAATGTGGTATTGGCCCATCTCTATCGGTATCGTA
GCATAACCCCTTGGGGCCTCTAAACGGGTCTTGAGGGGTTTTTTGTGCCCCTCGGGCCGGATTGCTATCT
ACCGGCATTGGCGCAGAAAAAAATGCCTGATGCGACGCTGCGCGTCTTATACTCCCACATATGCCAGATT
CAGCAACGGATACGGCTTCCCCAACTTGCCCACTTCCATACGTGTCCTCCTTACCAGAAATTTATCCTTA
AGGTCGTCAGCTATCCTGCAGGCGATCTCTCGATTTCGATCAAGACATTCCTTTAATGGTCTTTTCTGGA
CACCACTAGGGGTCAGAAGTAGTTCATCAAACTTTCTTCCCTCCCTAATCTCATTGGTTACCTTGGGCTA
TCGAAACTTAATTAACCAGTCAAGTCAGCTACTTGGCGAGATCGACTTGTCTGGGTTTCGACTACGCTCA
GAATTGCGTCAGTCAAGTTCGATCTGGTCCTTGCTATTGCACCCGTTCTCCGATTACGAGTTTCATTTAA
ATCATGTGAGCAAAAGGCCAGCAAAAGGCCAGGAACCGTAAAAAGGCCGCGTTGCTGGCGTTTTTCCATA
GGCTCCGCCCCCCTGACGAGCATCACAAAAATCGACGCTCAAGTCAGAGGTGGCGAAACCCGACAGGACT
ATAAAGATACCAGGCGTTTCCCCCTGGAAGCTCCCTCGTGCGCTCTCCTGTTCCGACCCTGCCGCTTACC
GGATACCTGTCCGCCTTTCTCCCTTCGGGAAGCGTGGCGCTTTCTCATAGCTCACGCTGTAGGTATCTCA
GTTCGGTGTAGGTCGTTCGCTCCAAGCTGGGCTGTGTGCACGAACCCCCCGTTCAGCCCGACCGCTGCGC
CTTATCCGGTAACTATCGTCTTGAGTCCAACCCGGTAAGACACGACTTATCGCCACTGGCAGCAGCCACT
GGTAACAGGATTAGCAGAGCGAGGTATGTAGGCGGTGCTACAGAGTTCTTGAAGTGGTGGCCTAACTACG
GCTACACTAGAAGAACAGTATTTGGTATCTGCGCTCTGCTGAAGCCAGTTACCTTCGGAAAAAGAGTTGG
TAGCTCTTGATCCGGCAAACAAACCACCGCTGGTAGCGGTGGTTTTTTTGTTTGCAAGCAGCAGATTACG
CGCAGAAAAAAAGGATCTCAAGAAGATCCTTTGATCTTTTCTACGGGGTCTGACGCTCAGTGGAACGAAA
ACTCACGTTAAGGGATTTTGGTCATGAGATTATCAAAAAGGATCTTCACCTAGATCCTTTTAAATTAAAA
ATGAAGTTTTAAATCAATCTAAAGTATATATGAGTAAACTTGGTCTGACAGTTACCAATGCTTAATCAGT
GAGGCACCTATCTCAGCGATCTGTCTATTTCGTTCATCCATAGTTGCATTTAAATTTCCGAACTCTCCAA
GGCCCTCGTCGGAAAATCTTCAAACCTTTCGTCCGATCCATCTTGCAGGCTACCTCTCGAACGAACTATC
GCAAGTCTCTTGGCCGGCCTTGCGCCTTGGCTATTGCTTGGCAGCGCCTATCGCCAGGTATTACTCCAAT
CCCGAATATCCGAGATCGGGATCACCCGAGAGAAGTTCAACCTACATCCTCAATCCCGATCTATCCGAGA
TCCGAGGAATATCGAAATCGGGGCGCGCCTGGCCTCCGCGCCGGGTTTTGGCGCCTCCCGCGGGCGCCCC
CCTCGTCACGGCGAGCGCTGCCACGTCAGACGAAGGGCGCAGGAGCGTCCTGATCCTTCCGCCCGGACGC
TCAGGACAGCGGCCCGCTGCTCATAAGACTCGGCCTTAGAACCCCAGTATCAGCAGAAGGACATTTTAGG
ACGGGACTTGGGTGACTCTAGGGCACTGGTTTTCTTTCCAGAGAGCGGAACAGGCGAGGAAAAGTAGTCC
CTTCTCGGCGATTCTGCGGAGGGATCTCCGTGGGGCGGTGAACGCCGATGATTATATAAGGACGCGCCGG
GTGTGGCACAGCTAGTTCCGTCGCAGCCGGGATTTGGGTCGCGGTTCTTGTTTGTGGATCGCTGTGATCG
TCACTTGGTGAGTAGCGGGCTGCTGGGCTGGCCGGGGCTTTCGTGGCCGCCGGGCCGCTCGGTGGGACGG
AAGCGTGTGGAGAGACCGCCAAGGGCTGTAGTCTGGGTCCGCGAGCAAGGTTGCCCTGAACTGGGGGTTG
GGGGGAGCGCAGCAAAATGGCGGCTGTTCCCGAGTCTTGAATGGAAGACGCTTGTGAGGCGGGCTGTGAG
GTCGTTGAAACAAGGTGGGGGGCATGGTGGGCGGCAAGAACCCAAGGTCTTGAGCCCTTCGCTAATGCGG
GAAAGCTCTTATTCGGGTGAGATGGGCTGGGCACCATCTGGGGACCCTGACGTGAAGTTTGTCACTGACT
GGAGAACTCGGTTTGTCGTCTGTTGCGGGGGCGGCAGTTATGGCGGTGCCGTTGGGCAGTGCACCCGTAC
CTTTGGGAGCGCGCGCCCTCGTCGTGTCGTGACGTCACCCGTTCTGTTGGCTTATAATGCAGGGTGGGGC
CACCTGCCGGTAGGTGTGCGGTAGGCTTTTCTCCGTCGCAGGACGCAGGGTTCGGGCCTAGGGTAGGCTC
TCCTGAATCGACAGGCGCCGGACCTCTGGTGAGGGGAGGGATAAGTGAGGCGTCAGTTTCTTTGGTCGGT
TTTATGTACCTATCTTCTTAAGTAGCTGAAGCTCCGGTTTTGAACTATGCGCTCGGGGTTGGCGAGTGTG
TTTTGTGAAGTTTTTTAGGCACCTTTTGAAATGTAATCATTTGGGTCAATATGTAATTTTCAGTGTTAGA
CTTGTAAATTGTCCGCTAAATTCTGGCCGTTTTTGGCTTTTTTGTTAGACAACATGACCGAGTACAAGCC
CACGGTGCGCCTCGCCACCCGCGACGACGTCCCCAGGGCCGTACGCACCCTCGCCGCCGCGTTCGCCGAC
TACCCCGCCACGCGCCACACCGTCGATCCGGACCGCCACATCGAGCGGGTCACCGAGCTGCAAGAACTCT
TCCTCACGCGCGTCGGGCTCGACATCGGCAAGGTGTGGGTCGCGGACGACGGCGCCGCGGTGGCGGTCTG
GACCACGCCGGAGAGCGTCGAAGCGGGGGCGGTGTTCGCCGAGATCGGCCCGCGCATGGCCGAGTTGAGC
GGTTCCCGGCTGGCCGCGCAGCAACAGATGGAGGGCCTCCTGGCGCCGCACCGGCCCAAGGAGCCCGCGT
GGTTCCTGGCCACCGTCGGCGTCTCGCCCGACCACCAGGGCAAGGGTCTGGGCAGCGCCGTCGTGCTCCC
CGGAGTGGAGGCCGCCGAGCGCGCCGGGGTGCCCGCCTTCCTGGAGACCTCCGCGCCCCGCAACCTCCCC
TTCTACGAGCGGCTCGGCTTCACCGTCACCGCCGACGTCGAGGTGCCCGAAGGACCGCGCACCTGGTGCA
TGACCCGCAAGCCCGGTGCCTAGGCTAGTATGTAAGCCTAGTCTTAGATAATAAAATCGCTATCCATCGA
AGATGGATGTGTGTTGGTTTTTTGTGTGTGTAACGCTAGGCGCGCCTGGTGTACCGAGAACGATCCTCTC
AGTGCGAGTCTCGACGATCCATATCGTTGCTTGGCAGTCAGCCAGTCGGAATCCAGCTTGGGACCCAGGA
AGTCCAATCGTCAGATATTGTACTCAAGCCTGGTCACGGCAGCGTACCGATCTGTTTAAACCTAGATATT
GATAGTCTGATCGGTCAACGTATAATCGAGTCCTAGCTTTTGCAAACATCTATCAAGAGACAGGATCAGC
AGGAGGCTTTCGCATGAGTATTCAACATTTCCGTGTCGCCCTTATTCCCTTTTTTGCGGCATTTTGCCTT
CCTGTTTTTGCTCACCCAGAAACGCTGGTGAAAGTAAAAGATGCTGAAGATCAGTTGGGTGCGCGAGTGG
GTTACATCGAACTGGATCTCAACAGCGGTAAGATCCTTGAGAGTTTTCGCCCCGAAGAACGCTTTCCAAT
GATGAGCACTTTTAAAGTTCTGCTATGTGGCGCGGTATTATCCCGTATTGACGCCGGGCAAGAGCAACTC
GGTCGCCGCATACACTATTCTCAGAATGACTTGGTTGAGTATTCACCAGTCACAGAAAAGCATCTTACGG
ATGGCATGACAGTAAGAGAATTATGCAGTGCTGCCATAACCATGAGTGATAACACTGCGGCCAACTTACT
TCTGACAACGATTGGAGGACCGAAGGAGCTAACCGCTTTTTTGCACAACATGGGGGATCATGTAACTCGC
CTTGATCGTTGGGAACCGGAGCTGAATGAAGCCATACCAAACGACGAGCGTGACACCACGATGCCTGTAG
CAATGGCAACAACCTTGCGTAAACTATTAACTGGCGAACTACTTACTCTAGCTTCCCGGCAACAGTTGAT
AGACTGGATGGAGGCGGATAAAGTTGCAGGACCACTTCTGCGCTCGGCCCTTCCGGCTGGCTGGTTTATT
GCTGATAAATCTGGAGCCGGTGAGCGTGGGTCTCGCGGTATCATTGCAGCACTGGGGCCAGATGGTAAGC
CCTCCCGTATCGTAGTTATCTACACGACGGGGAGTCAGGCAACTATGGATGAACGAAATAGACAGATCGC
TGAGATAGGTGCCTCACTGATTAAGCATTGGTAACCGATTCTAGGTGCATTGGCGCAGAAAAAAATGCCT
GATGCGACGCTGCGCGTCTTATACTCCCACATATGCCAGATTCAGCAACGGATACGGCTTCCCCAACTTG
CCCACTTCCATACGTGTCCTCCTTACCAGAAATTTATCCTTAAGATCGTTTAAACTCGACTCTGGCTCTA
TCGAATCTCCGTCGTTTCGAGCTTACGCGAACAGCCGTGGCGCTCATTTGCTCGTCGGGCATCGAATCTC
GTCAGCTATCGTCAGCTTACCTTTTTGGCAGCGATCGCGGCTCCCGACATCTTGGACCATTAGCTCCACA
GGTATCTTCTTCCCTCTAGTGGTCATAACAGCAGCTTCAGCTACCTCTCAATTCAAAAAACCCCTCAAGA
CCCGTTTAGAGGCCCCAAGGGGTTATGCTATCAATCGTTGCGTTACACACACAAAAAACCAACACACATC
CATCTTCGATGGATAGCGATTTTATTATCTAACTGCTGATCGAGTGTAGCCAGATCTAGTAATCAATTAC
GGGGTCATTAGTTCATAGCCCATATATGGAGTTCCGCGTTACATAACTTACGGTAAATGGCCCGCCTGGC
TGACCGCCCAACGACCCCCGCCCATTGACGTCAATAATGACGTATGTTCCCATAGTAACGCCAATAGGGA
CTTTCCATTGACGTCAATGGGTGGAGTATTTACGGTAAACTGCCCACTTGGCAGTACATCAAGTGTATCA
TATGCCAAGTACGCCCCCTATTGACGTCAATGACGGTAAATGGCCCGCCTGGCATTATGCCCAGTACATG
ACCTTATGGGACTTTCCTACTTGGCAGTACATCTACGTATTAGTCATCGCTATTACCATGCTGATGCGGT
TTTGGCAGTACATCAATGGGCGTGGATAGCGGTTTGACTCACGGGGATTTCCAAGTCTCCACCCCATTGA
CGTCAATGGGAGTTTGTTTTGGCACCAAAATCAACGGGACTTTCCAAAATGTCGTAACAACTCCGCCCCA
TTGACGCAAATGGGCGGTAGGCGTGTACGGTGGGAGGTCTATATAAGCAGAGCTGGTTTAGTGAACCGTC
AGATCAGATCTTTGTCGATCCTACCATCCACTCGACACACCCGCCAGCGGCCGC
Features (pLannotate 1.2.2; 20 found; start..end, strand, type, name):
      8..895     +  CDS            R1A_SARS2 (fragment): Experimental evidence at protein level: Swiss-Prot protein existence level 1. [Non-structural protein 10]: Plays a pivotal role in viral transcription by stimulating both nsp14 3'-5' exoribonuclease and nsp16 2'-O-methyltransferase activities. Therefore plays an essential role in viral mRNAs cap methylation. From Severe acute respiratory syndrome coronavirus 2 (2019-nCoV) (SARS-CoV-2).
    899..915     +  CDS            CBP (fragment): calmodulin-binding peptide derived from skeletal muscle myosin light chain kinase; binds calmodulin with nanomolar affinity in the presence of calcium
   1023..1144    -  polyA_signal   SV40 poly(A) signal: SV40 polyadenylation signal
   1167..1236    -  CDS            large T antigen (fragment): large T antigen from SV40 (simian virus 40)
   1259..1305    +  terminator     T7 terminator: transcription terminator for bacteriophage T7 RNA polymerase
   1335..1471    +  terminator     rrnG terminator: transcription terminator from the E. coli ribosomal RNA rrnG operon (Albrechtsen et al., 1991)
   1516..1587    +  misc_feature   3' β-globin insulator: insulator downstream of the human β-globin locus (Farrell et al., 2002)
   1813..2401    -  rep_origin     ori: high-copy-number ColE1/pMB1/pBR322/pUC origin of replication
   2573..2637    -  CDS            bla(M) (fragment): β-lactamase lacking the signal sequence; bla(M); allows cytosolic expression of β-lactamase
   2901..4110    +  promoter       UbC promoter: human ubiquitin C promoter
   4114..4711    +  CDS            PuroR (fragment): puromycin N-acetyltransferase; pac from Streptomyces; confers resistance to puromycin
   4740..4788    +  polyA_signal   poly(A) signal: synthetic polyadenylation signal
   5054..5914    +  CDS            AmpR: β-lactamase; bla; confers resistance to ampicillin, carbenicillin, and related antibiotics
   5927..6063    +  terminator     rrnG terminator: transcription terminator from the E. coli ribosomal RNA rrnG operon (Albrechtsen et al., 1991)
   6208..6279    +  misc_feature   5' β-globin insulator: insulator upstream of the human β-globin locus (Farrell et al., 2002)
   6284..6330    -  terminator     T7 terminator: transcription terminator for bacteriophage T7 RNA polymerase
   6348..6396    -  polyA_signal   poly(A) signal: synthetic polyadenylation signal
   6477..6780    +  enhancer       CMV enhancer: human cytomegalovirus immediate early enhancer
   6853..6870    -  promoter       CMV promoter (fragment): human cytomegalovirus (CMV) immediate early promoter
   6933..6984    +  promoter       CMVd2 promoter: truncated human cytomegalovirus (CMV) immediate early promoter that yields moderately reduced expression relative to the full-length promoter
