>Addgene plasmid #152554 | pGBW-m4134006 | addgene full sequence | sequence record 369842 | Addgene NGS Result
CGCCAACCCCGAGCGCATAGTTCAAAACCGGAGCTTCAGCTACTTAAGAAGATAGGTACATAAAACCGAC
CAAAGAAACTGACGCCTCACTTATCCCTCCCCTCACCAGAGGTCCGGCGCCTGTCGATTCAGGAGAGCCT
ACCCTAGGCCCGAACCCTGCGTCCTGCGACGGAGAAAAGCCTACCGCACACCTACCGGCAGGTGGCCCCA
CCCTGCATTATAAGCCAACAGAACGGGTGACGTCACGACACGACGAGGGCGCGCGCTCCCAAAGGTACGG
GTGCACTGCCCAACGGCACCGCCATAACTGCCGCCCCCGCAACAGACGACAAACCGAGTTCTCCAGTCAG
TGACAAACTTCACGTCAGGGTCCCCAGATGGTGCCCAGCCCATCTCACCCGAATAAGAGCTTTCCCGCAT
TAGCGAAGGGCTCAAGACCTTGGGTTCTTGCCGCCCACCATGCCCCCCACCTTGTTTCAACGACCTCACA
GCCCGCCTCACAAGCGTCTTCCATTCAAGACTCGGGAACAGCCGCCATTTTGCTGCGCTCCCCCCAACCC
CCAGTTCAGGGCAACCTTGCTCGCGGACCCAGACTACAGCCCTTGGCGGTCTCTCCACACGCTTCCGTCC
CACCGAGCGGCCCGGCGGCCACGAAAGCCCCGGCCAGCCCAGCAGCCCGCTACTCACCAAGTGACGATCA
CAGCGATCCACAAACAAGAACCGCGACCCAAATCCCGGCTGCGACGGAACTAGCTGTGCCACACCCGGCG
CGTCCTTATATAATCATCGGCGTTCACCGCCCCACGGAGATCCCTCCGCAGAATCGCCGAGAAGGGACTA
CTTTTCCTCGCCTGTTCCGCTCTCTGGAAAGAAAACCAGTGCCCTAGAGTCACCCAAGTCCCGTCCTAAA
ATGTCCTTCTGCTGATACTGGGGTTCTAAGGCCGAGTCTTATGAGCAGCGGGCCGCTGTCCTGAGCGTCC
GGGCGGAAGGATCAGGACGCTCCTGCGCCCTTCGTCTGACGTGGCAGCGCTCGCCGTGACGAGGGGGGCG
CCCGCGGGAGGCGCCAAAACCCGGCGCGGAGGCCAGGCGCGCCCCGATTTCGATATTCCTCGGATCTCGG
ATAGATCGGGATTGAGGATGTAGGTTGAACTTCTCTCGGGTGATCCCGATCTCGGATATTCGGGATTGGA
GTAATACCTGGCGATAGGCGCTGCCAAGCAATAGCCAAGGCGCAAGGCCGGCCAAGAGACTTGCGATAGT
TCGTTCGAGAGGTAGCCTGCAAGATGGATCGGACGAAAGGTTTGAAGATTTTCCGACGAGGGCCTTGGAG
AGTTCGGAAATTTAAATGCAACTATGGATGAACGAAATAGACAGATCGCTGAGATAGGTGCCTCACTGAT
TAAGCATTGGTAACTGTCAGACCAAGTTTACTCATATATACTTTAGATTGATTTAAAACTTCATTTTTAA
TTTAAAAGGATCTAGGTGAAGATCCTTTTTGATAATCTCATGACCAAAATCCCTTAACGTGAGTTTTCGT
TCCACTGAGCGTCAGACCCCGTAGAAAAGATCAAAGGATCTTCTTGAGATCCTTTTTTTCTGCGCGTAAT
CTGCTGCTTGCAAACAAAAAAACCACCGCTACCAGCGGTGGTTTGTTTGCCGGATCAAGAGCTACCAACT
CTTTTTCCGAAGGTAACTGGCTTCAGCAGAGCGCAGATACCAAATACTGTTCTTCTAGTGTAGCCGTAGT
TAGGCCACCACTTCAAGAACTCTGTAGCACCGCCTACATACCTCGCTCTGCTAATCCTGTTACCAGTGGC
TGCTGCCAGTGGCGATAAGTCGTGTCTTACCGGGTTGGACTCAAGACGATAGTTACCGGATAAGGCGCAG
CGGTCGGGCTGAACGGGGGGTTCGTGCACACAGCCCAGCTTGGAGCGAACGACCTACACCGAACTGAGAT
ACCTACAGCGTGAGCTATGAGAAAGCGCCACGCTTCCCGAAGGGAGAAAGGCGGACAGGTATCCGGTAAG
CGGCAGGGTCGGAACAGGAGAGCGCACGAGGGAGCTTCCAGGGGGAAACGCCTGGTATCTTTATAGTCCT
GTCGGGTTTCGCCACCTCTGACTTGAGCGTCGATTTTTGTGATGCTCGTCAGGGGGGCGGAGCCTATGGA
AAAACGCCAGCAACGCGGCCTTTTTACGGTTCCTGGCCTTTTGCTGGCCTTTTGCTCACATGATTTAAAT
GAAACTCGTAATCGGAGAACGGGTGCAATAGCAAGGACCAGATCGAACTTGACTGACGCAATTCTGAGCG
TAGTCGAAACCCAGACAAGTCGATCTCGCCAAGTAGCTGACTTGACTGGTTAATTAAGTTTCGATAGCCC
AAGGTAACCAATGAGATTAGGGAGGGAAGAAAGTTTGATGAACTACTTCTGACCCCTAGTGGTGTCCAGA
AAAGACCATTAAAGGAATGTCTTGATCGAAATCGAGAGATCGCCTGCAGGATAGCTGACGACCTTAAGGA
TAAATTTCTGGTAAGGAGGACACGTATGGAAGTGGGCAAGTTGGGGAAGCCGTATCCGTTGCTGAATCTG
GCATATGTGGGAGTATAAGACGCGCAGCGTCGCATCAGGCATTTTTTTCTGCGCCAATGCACCTAGAATC
GGTTACCAATGCTTAATCAGTGAGGCACCTATCTCAGCGATCTGTCTATTTCGTTCATCCATAGTTGCCT
GACTCCCCGTCGTGTAGATAACTACGATACGGGAGGGCTTACCATCTGGCCCCAGTGCTGCAATGATACC
GCGAGACCCACGCTCACCGGCTCCAGATTTATCAGCAATAAACCAGCCAGCCGGAAGGGCCGAGCGCAGA
AGTGGTCCTGCAACTTTATCCGCCTCCATCCAGTCTATCAACTGTTGCCGGGAAGCTAGAGTAAGTAGTT
CGCCAGTTAATAGTTTACGCAAGGTTGTTGCCATTGCTACAGGCATCGTGGTGTCACGCTCGTCGTTTGG
TATGGCTTCATTCAGCTCCGGTTCCCAACGATCAAGGCGAGTTACATGATCCCCCATGTTGTGCAAAAAA
GCGGTTAGCTCCTTCGGTCCTCCAATCGTTGTCAGAAGTAAGTTGGCCGCAGTGTTATCACTCATGGTTA
TGGCAGCACTGCATAATTCTCTTACTGTCATGCCATCCGTAAGATGCTTTTCTGTGACTGGTGAATACTC
AACCAAGTCATTCTGAGAATAGTGTATGCGGCGACCGAGTTGCTCTTGCCCGGCGTCAATACGGGATAAT
ACCGCGCCACATAGCAGAACTTTAAAAGTGCTCATCATTGGAAAGCGTTCTTCGGGGCGAAAACTCTCAA
GGATCTTACCGCTGTTGAGATCCAGTTCGATGTAACCCACTCGCGCACCCAACTGATCTTCAGCATCTTT
TACTTTCACCAGCGTTTCTGGGTGAGCAAAAACAGGAAGGCAAAATGCCGCAAAAAAGGGAATAAGGGCG
ACACGGAAATGTTGAATACTCATGCGAAAGCCTCCTGCTGATCCTGTCTCTTGATAGATGTTTGCAAAAG
CTAGGACTCGATTATACGTTGACCGATCAGACTATCAATATCTAGGTTTAAACAGATCGGTACGCTGCCG
TGACCAGGCTTGAGTACAATATCTGACGATTGGACTTCCTGGGTCCCAAGCTGGATTCCGACTGGCTGAC
TGCCAAGCAACGATATGGATCGTCGAGACTCGCACTGAGAGGATCGTTCTCGGTACACCAGGCGCGCCTA
GCGTTACACACACAAAAAACCAACACACATCCATCTTCGATGGATAGCGATTTTATTATCTAAGACTAGG
CTTACATACTAGCCTAGGCACCGGGCTTGCGGGTCATGCACCAGGTGCGCGGTCCTTCGGGCACCTCGAC
GTCGGCGGTGACGGTGAAGCCGAGCCGCTCGTAGAAGGGGAGGTTGCGGGGCGCGGAGGTCTCCAGGAAG
GCGGGCACCCCGGCGCGCTCGGCGGCCTCCACTCCGGGGAGCACGACGGCGCTGCCCAGACCCTTGCCCT
GGTGGTCGGGCGAGACGCCGACGGTGGCCAGGAACCACGCGGGCTCCTTGGGCCGGTGCGGCGCCAGGAG
GCCCTCCATCTGTTGCTGCGCGGCCAGCCGGGAACCGCTCAACTCGGCCATGCGCGGGCCGATCTCGGCG
AACACCGCCCCCGCTTCGACGCTCTCCGGCGTGGTCCAGACCGCCACCGCGGCGCCGTCGTCCGCGACCC
ACACCTTGCCGATGTCGAGCCCGACGCGCGTGAGGAAGAGTTCTTGCAGCTCGGTGACCCGCTCGATGTG
GCGGTCCGGATCGACGGTGTGGCGCGTGGCGGGGTAGTCGGCGAACGCGGCGGCGAGGGTGCGTACGGCC
CTGGGGACGTCGTCGCGGGTGGCGAGGCGCACCGTGGGCTTGTACTCGGTCATGTTGTCTAACAAAAAAG
CCAAAAACGGCCAGAATTTAGCGGACAATTTACAAGTCTAACACTGAAAATTACATATTGACCCAAATGA
TTACATTTCAAAAGGTGCCTAAAAAACTTCACAAAACACACT
Features (pLannotate 1.2.2; 8 found; start..end, strand, type, name):
   1348..1412    +  CDS            bla(M) (fragment): β-lactamase lacking the signal sequence; bla(M); allows cytosolic expression of β-lactamase
   1584..2172    +  rep_origin     ori: high-copy-number ColE1/pMB1/pBR322/pUC origin of replication
   2398..2469    -  misc_feature   3' β-globin insulator: insulator downstream of the human β-globin locus (Farrell et al., 2002)
   2514..2650    -  terminator     rrnG terminator: transcription terminator from the E. coli ribosomal RNA rrnG operon (Albrechtsen et al., 1991)
   2663..3523    -  CDS            AmpR: β-lactamase; bla; confers resistance to ampicillin, carbenicillin, and related antibiotics
   3789..3837    -  polyA_signal   poly(A) signal: synthetic polyadenylation signal
   3866..4463    -  CDS            PuroR (fragment): puromycin N-acetyltransferase; pac from Streptomyces; confers resistance to puromycin
   4467..1084    -  promoter       UbC promoter (across the origin): human ubiquitin C promoter
