[The description below was written by a language model from this plasmid's Addgene catalogue record and pLannotate feature annotations shown in this document.]
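Description:
pGBW-m4134006 is a mammalian expression plasmid built on the pTwist_CMV_Puro_6 backbone for producing wild-type SARS-CoV-2 non-structural protein 6 (nsp6), a mature product of the ORF1ab replicase polyprotein. It is propagated in E. coli from a high-copy ColE1/pUC-type origin with ampicillin selection (AmpR). In the depositor's full sequence, a CMV enhancer and CMV promoter elements sit directly upstream of the viral open reading frame, which the annotation tool matches to a fragment of the SARS-CoV-2 replicase polyprotein 1a. The descriptive text attached to that hit refers to nsp10, but this is generic polyprotein annotation, and the catalogue identifies the insert as nsp6. The coding region runs into a backbone-encoded C-terminal tag described as a TEV-cleavable calmodulin-binding peptide (only a short CBP fragment is annotated), and an SV40 polyadenylation signal follows.

A separate cassette places puromycin N-acetyltransferase under the human ubiquitin C promoter with a synthetic poly(A) signal, allowing puromycin selection of transfected mammalian cells. The expression units are bracketed by β-globin insulator elements, and by rrnG and T7 terminators that limit transcriptional read-through between modules. The CBP tag supports calmodulin-based affinity capture, and TEV cleavage allows its removal, so the construct suits expression, purification or interaction studies of nsp6 in mammalian cells.

The two sequence records differ. The depositor sequence (about 7.05 kb) contains the CMV–nsp6–tag cassette, whereas the repository's sequencing result is much shorter (about 4.6 kb). That shorter record shows only the origin, AmpR, the UbC–PuroR cassette and some terminator and insulator elements, so it does not confirm the insert region.
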