Addgene plasmid #152554: pGBW-m4134006
Purpose: Mammalian expression plasmid for SARS-CoV-2 nsp6
Depositing lab: Ginkgo Bioworks & Benjie Chen. Depositing organization: Ginkgo Bioworks.
Backbone
  Vector backbone: pTwist_CMV_Puro_6
  Backbone size w/o insert (bp): 6080
  Vector type: Mammalian Expression
  Selectable markers: Puromycin
Growth in bacteria
  Bacterial resistance: Ampicillin, 100 μg/mL
  Growth temperature: 37°C
  Growth strain: DH5alpha
  Copy number: High Copy
Gene/Insert
  Gene/Insert name: SARS-CoV-2 nsp6
  Species: Severe acute respiratory syndrome coronavirus 2
  Insert size (bp): 863
  Mutation: wt
  Entrez Gene: ORF1ab (a.k.a. GU280_gp01)
  Promoter: CMV
  Tag / fusion protein: Cleavable TEV;CBP (C terminal on backbone)
  Cloning method: Unknown
Resource information
  A portion of this plasmid was derived from a plasmid made by: GinkgoBioworks
Depositor comments: NCBI reference sequence: YP_009725302.1
How to cite: pGBW-m4134006 was a gift from Ginkgo Bioworks & Benjie Chen (Addgene plasmid # 152554)
